Addgene plasmid #113341: pPB-R1R2_EF1aVP64dCas9VP64_T2A_MS2p65HSF1-IRESbsdpA
Purpose: Expresses VP64-dCas9-VP64 and MS2-p65-HSF1 fusion proteins
Depositing lab: Gavin Wright. Depositing organization: Wellcome Sanger Institute. Publication: Pooled extracellular receptor-ligand interaction screening using CRISPR activation. Chong ZS, Ohnishi S, Yusa K, Wright GJ. Genome Biol. 2018 Nov 26;19(1):205. doi: 10.1186/s13059-018-1581-3. PubMed 30477585.
Backbone
  Vector backbone: pPB-R1R2-EM7NeoPheS
  Vector type: Mammalian Expression ; PiggyBac
  Selectable markers: Blasticidin
Growth in bacteria
  Bacterial resistance: Ampicillin, 100 μg/mL
  Growth temperature: 37°C
  Growth strain: DH5alpha
  Copy number: Unknown
Gene/Insert
  Gene/Insert name: VP64-dCas9-VP64-T2A-MS2-p65-HSF1
  Species: H. sapiens (human); S. pyogenes
Terms and licenses: Academic/Nonprofit Terms; Industry Terms: Not Available to Industry
How to cite: pPB-R1R2_EF1aVP64dCas9VP64_T2A_MS2p65HSF1-IRESbsdpA was a gift from Gavin Wright (Addgene plasmid # 113341 ; http://n2t.net/addgene:113341 ; RRID:Addgene_113341)
