[The description below was written by a language model from this plasmid's Addgene catalogue record and pLannotate feature annotations shown in this document.]
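Description:
pPB-R1R2_EF1aVP64dCas9VP64_T2A_MS2p65HSF1-IRESbsdpA is a 12.5 kb piggyBac transposon plasmid for mammalian expression, built on the pPB-R1R2-EM7NeoPheS backbone. It delivers the protein components of a CRISPR activation system. In E. coli it is maintained through a high-copy ColE1/pUC-type origin and selected with ampicillin via the bla gene. An f1 origin, lacZα and lac regulatory remnants, and T7 and T3 promoters are carried over from the cloning vector. The expression cassette lies between attB1 and attB2 Gateway sites, which suggests it was introduced by recombination in place of the backbone's original cassette. The piggyBac terminal repeats that the vector type implies are not annotated in the feature table. They would be expected to lie outside the att sites and allow transposase-mediated genomic integration.

The payload is a single transcription unit driven by the human EF-1α core promoter with its intron A and terminated by a bovine growth hormone polyadenylation signal. It encodes catalytically dead S. pyogenes Cas9 preceded by a nucleoplasmin nuclear localization signal. According to the name and stated purpose, dCas9 is flanked on both sides by VP64 activation domains, although these and the T2A peptide are not individually annotated. The T2A separates this protein from a second fusion of the MS2 coat protein to the p65 (RelA) and HSF1 activation domains. That second fusion is recruited to MS2 hairpins in suitably modified guide RNAs. An EMCV IRES then permits translation of blasticidin S deaminase from the same transcript, which couples drug resistance to activator expression. No guide RNA cassette is present, so guides must be supplied separately. The associated publication used CRISPR activation for pooled screening of extracellular receptor–ligand interactions, consistent with using this construct to make stable activator-expressing cell lines.
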