Features (pLannotate 1.2.2; 23 found; start..end, strand, type, name):
     30..458     -  rep_origin     f1 ori (sequence partly withheld): f1 bacteriophage origin of replication; arrow indicates direction of (+) strand synthesis
    463..618     -  CDS            lacZα (fragment): LacZα fragment of β-galactosidase; lacZ fragment
    626..644     +  promoter       T7 promoter: promoter for bacteriophage T7 RNA polymerase
    998..1022    +  protein_bind   attB1: mutant version of attB; recombination site for the Gateway® BP reaction BP Clonase™
   1492..1703    +  promoter       EF-1α core promoter: core promoter for human elongation factor EF-1α
   1704..2646    +  intron         EF-1α intron A: intron upstream of the start codon of human EF-1α
   2854..2901    +  CDS            nucleoplasmin NLS: bipartite nuclear localization signal from nucleoplasmin
   2901..7002    +  CDS            dCas9 (fragment): catalytically dead mutant of the Cas9 endonuclease from the Streptococcus pyogenes Type II CRISPR/Cas system RNA-guided DNA-binding protein that lacks endonuclease activity due to the D10A mutation in the RuvC catalytic domain and the N863A mutation in the HNH catalytic domain
   7348..7737    +  CDS            CAPSD_BPMS2: Experimental evidence at protein level: Swiss-Prot protein existence level 1. Acts as a translational repressor of viral replicase synthesis late in infection. This latter function is the result of capsid protein interaction with an RNA hairpin which contains the replicase ribosome-binding site. From Escherichia phage MS2 (Bacteriophage MS2).
   7828..8370    +  CDS            Rela (fragment): TF65_MOUSE - Also known as Nfkb3. Experimental evidence at protein level: Swiss-Prot protein existence level 1. NF-kappa-B is a pleiotropic transcription factor present in almost all cell types and is the endpoint of a series of signal transduction events that are initiated by a vast array of stimuli related to many biological processes such as inflammation, immunity, differentiation, cell growth, tumorigenesis and apoptosis. NF-kappa-B is a homo- or heterodimeric complex formed by the Rel-like domain- containing proteins RELA/p65, RELB, NFKB1/p105, NFKB1/p50, REL and NFKB2/p52. The heterodime
   8395..8766    +  CDS            HSF1: C-terminal activation domain from the human heat shock transcription factor HSF1
   8902..9364    +  misc_feature   IRES: internal ribosome entry site (IRES) of the encephalomyocarditis virus (EMCV)
   9378..9774    +  CDS            BSD (fragment): blasticidin S deaminase; Aspergillus terreus BSD; confers resistance to blasticidin
   9780..9891    +  polyA_signal   bGH poly(A) signal: bovine growth hormone polyadenylation signal
  10025..10049   -  protein_bind   attB2: mutant version of attB; recombination site for the Gateway® BP reaction BP Clonase™
  10344..10362   -  promoter       T3 promoter: promoter for bacteriophage T3 RNA polymerase
  10405..10427   -  protein_bind   lac operator (fragment): The lac repressor binds to the lac operator to inhibit transcription in E. coli. This inhibition can be relieved by adding lactose or isopropyl-β-D-thiogalactopyranoside (IPTG). lac repressor encoded by lacI
  10431..10461   -  promoter       lac promoter: promoter for the E. coli lac operon
  10476..10497   -  protein_bind   CAP binding site: CAP binding activates transcription in the presence of cAMP. E. coli catabolite activator protein
  10510..10602   -  CDS            lacI (fragment): lac repressor; lacI; The lac repressor binds to the lac operator to inhibit transcription in E. coli. This inhibition can be relieved by adding lactose or isopropyl-β-D-thiogalactopyranoside (IPTG).
  10785..11373   -  rep_origin     ori: high-copy-number ColE1/pMB1/pBR322/pUC origin of replication
  11544..12404   -  CDS            AmpR: β-lactamase; bla; confers resistance to ampicillin, carbenicillin, and related antibiotics
  12405..12509   -  promoter       AmpR promoter: bla
>Addgene plasmid #113341 | pPB-R1R2_EF1aVP64dCas9VP64_T2A_MS2p65HSF1-IRESbsdpA | addgene full sequence | sequence record 466936 | Addgene NGS Result
CTAAATTGTAAGCGTTAATATTTTGTTAAAATTCGCGTTAAATTTTTGTTAAATCAGCTCATTTTTTAAC
CAATAGGCCGAAATCGGCAAAATCCCTTATAAATCAAAAGAATAGACCGAGATAGGGT
[37 nt withheld, positions 129-165]
AAAGAACGTGGACTCCAACGTCAAAGG
[49 nt withheld, positions 193-241]
T
[91 nt withheld, positions 243-333]
G
[124 nt withheld, positions 335-458]
CCCATTCGCCATTCAGGCTGCGCAACTGTTGGGAAGGGCGATCGGTGCGGGCCTCTTCGCTATTACGCCA
GCTGGCGAAAGGGGGATGTGCTGCAAGGCGATTAAGTTGGGTAACGCCAGGGTTTTCCCAGTCACGACGT
TGTAAAACGACGGCCAGTGAGCGCGCGTAATACGACTCACTATAGGGCGAATTGGGGCGCGCCATTCTAG
ATTAACCCTAGAAAGATAGTCTGCGTAAAATTGACGCATGCATTCTTGAAATATTGCTCTCTCTTTCTAA
ATAGCGCGAATCCGTCGCTGTGCATTTAGGACATCTCAGTCGCCGCTTGGAGCTCCCGTGAGGCGTGCTT
GTCAATGCGGTAAGTGTCACTGATTTTGAACTATAACGACCGCGTGAGTCAAAATGACGCATGATTATCT
TTTACGTGACTTTTAAGATTTAACTCATACGATAATTATATTGTTATTTCATGTTCTACTTACGTGATAA
CTTATTATATATATATTTTCTTGTTATAGATATCAACTAGAATGCTAGCACAAGTTTGTACAAAAAAGCA
GGCTGGCGCCGGAACCAATTCAGTCGACTGGATCCACGCGTGAGGGGCGCGGAAGCCGGGGCGGAGGAGG
AGCCAACCCCGGGCTGGGCTGAGACCCGCAGAGGAAGACGCTCTAGGGATTTGTCCCGGACTAGCGAGAT
GGCAAGGCTGAGGACGGGAGGCTGATTGAGAGGCGAAGGTACACCCTAATCTCAATACAACCTTTGGAGC
TAAGCCAGCAATGGTAGAGGGAAGATTCTGCACGTCCCTTCCAGGCGGCCTCCCCGTCACCACCCCCCCC
AACCCGCCCCGACCGGAGCTGAGAGTAATTCATACAAAAGGACTCGCCCCTGCCTTGGGGAATCCCAGGG
ACCGTCGTTAAACTCCCACTAACGTAGAACCCAGAGATCGCTGCGTTCCCGCCCCCTCACCCGCCCGCTC
TCGTCATCACTGAGGTGGAGAAGAGCATGCGTGAGGCTCCGGTGCCCGTCAGTGGGCAGAGCGCACATCG
CCCACAGTCCCCGAGAAGTTGGGGGGAGGGGTCGGCAATTGAACCGGTGCCTAGAGAAAGTGGCGCGGGG
TAAACTGGGAAAGTGATGTCGTGTACTGGCTCCGCCTTTTTCCCGAGGGTGGGGGAGAACCGTATATAAG
TGCAGTAGTCGCCGTGAACGTTCTTTTTCGCAACGGGTTTGCCGCCAGAACACAGGTAAGTGCCGTGTGT
GGTTCCCGCGGGCCTGGCCTCTTTACGGGTTATGGCCCTTGCGTGCCTTGAATTACTTCCACGCCCCTGG
CTGCAGTACGTGATTCTTGATCCCGAGCTTCGGGTTGGAAGTGGGTGGGAGAGTTCGAGGCCTTGCGCTT
AAGGAGCCCCTTCGCCTCGTGCTTGAGTTGAGGCCTGGCCTGGGCGCTGGGGCCGCCGCGTGCGAATCTG
GTGGCACCTTCGCGCCTGTCTCGCTGCTTTCGATAAGTCTCTAGCCATTTAAAATTTTTGATGACCTGCT
GCGACGCTTTTTTTCTGGCAAGATAGTCTTGTAAATGCGGGCCAAGATCTGCACACTGGTATTTCGGTTT
TTGGGGCCGCGGGCGGCGACGGGGCCCGTGCGTCCCAGCGCACATGTTCGGCGAGGCGGGGCCTGCGAGC
GCGGCCACCGAGAATCGGACGGGGGTAGTCTCAAGCTGGCCGGCCTGCTCTGGTGCCTGGCCTCGCGCCG
CCGTGTATCGCCCCGCCCTGGGCGGCAAGGCTGGCCCGGTCGGCACCAGTTGCGTGAGCGGAAAGATGGC
CGCTTCCCGGCCCTGCTGCAGGGAGCTCAAAATGGAGGACGCGGCGCTCGGGAGAGCGGGCGGGTGAGTC
ACCCACACAAAGGAAAAGGGCCTTTCCGTCCTCAGCCGTCGCTTCATGTGACTCCACGGAGTACCGGGCG
CCGTCCAGGCACCTCGATTAGTTCTCGAGCTTTTGGAGTACGTCGTCTTTAGGTTGGGGGGAGGGGTTTT
ATGCGATGGAGTTTCCCCACACTGAGTGGGTGGAGACTGAAGTTAGGCCAGCTTGGCACTTGATGTAATT
CTCCTTGGAATTTGCCCTTTTTGAGTTTGGATCTTGGTTCATTCTCAAGCCTCAGACAGTGGTTCAAAGT
TTTTTTCTTCCATTTCAGGTGTCGTGGAAGCTTGGGGCCACCATGGACGCATTGGACGATTTTGATCTGG
ATATGCTGGGAAGTGACGCCCTCGATGATTTTGACCTTGACATGCTTGGTTCGGATGCCCTTGATGACTT
TGACCTCGACATGCTCGGCAGTGACGCCCTTGATGATTTCGACCTGGACATGCTGGGTGGAGGTTCTGGA
TGTACGGCCACCATGAAAAGGCCGGCGGCCACGAAAAAGGCCGGCCAGGCAAAAAAGAAAAAGGACAAGA
AGTACAGCATCGGCCTGGCCATCGGCACCAACTCTGTGGGCTGGGCCGTGATCACCGACGAGTACAAGGT
GCCCAGCAAGAAATTCAAGGTGCTGGGCAACACCGACCGGCACAGCATCAAGAAGAACCTGATCGGAGCC
CTGCTGTTCGACAGCGGCGAAACAGCCGAGGCCACCCGGCTGAAGAGAACCGCCAGAAGAAGATACACCA
GACGGAAGAACCGGATCTGCTATCTGCAAGAGATCTTCAGCAACGAGATGGCCAAGGTGGACGACAGCTT
CTTCCACAGACTGGAAGAGTCCTTCCTGGTGGAAGAGGATAAGAAGCACGAGCGGCACCCCATCTTCGGC
AACATCGTGGACGAGGTGGCCTACCACGAGAAGTACCCCACCATCTACCACCTGAGAAAGAAACTGGTGG
ACAGCACCGACAAGGCCGACCTGCGGCTGATCTATCTGGCCCTGGCCCACATGATCAAGTTCCGGGGCCA
CTTCCTGATCGAGGGCGACCTGAACCCCGACAACAGCGACGTGGACAAGCTGTTCATCCAGCTGGTGCAG
ACCTACAACCAGCTGTTCGAGGAAAACCCCATCAACGCCAGCGGCGTGGACGCCAAGGCCATCCTGTCTG
CCAGACTGAGCAAGAGCAGACGGCTGGAAAATCTGATCGCCCAGCTGCCCGGCGAGAAGAAGAATGGCCT
GTTCGGCAACCTGATTGCCCTGAGCCTGGGCCTGACCCCCAACTTCAAGAGCAACTTCGACCTGGCCGAG
GATGCCAAACTGCAGCTGAGCAAGGACACCTACGACGACGACCTGGACAACCTGCTGGCCCAGATCGGCG
ACCAGTACGCCGACCTGTTTCTGGCCGCCAAGAACCTGTCCGACGCCATCCTGCTGAGCGACATCCTGAG
AGTGAACACCGAGATCACCAAGGCCCCCCTGAGCGCCTCTATGATCAAGAGATACGACGAGCACCACCAG
GACCTGACCCTGCTGAAAGCTCTCGTGCGGCAGCAGCTGCCTGAGAAGTACAAAGAGATTTTCTTCGACC
AGAGCAAGAACGGCTACGCCGGCTACATTGACGGCGGAGCCAGCCAGGAAGAGTTCTACAAGTTCATCAA
GCCCATCCTGGAAAAGATGGACGGCACCGAGGAACTGCTCGTGAAGCTGAACAGAGAGGACCTGCTGCGG
AAGCAGCGGACCTTCGACAACGGCAGCATCCCCCACCAGATCCACCTGGGAGAGCTGCACGCCATTCTGC
GGCGGCAGGAAGATTTTTACCCATTCCTGAAGGACAACCGGGAAAAGATCGAGAAGATCCTGACCTTCCG
CATCCCCTACTACGTGGGCCCTCTGGCCAGGGGAAACAGCAGATTCGCCTGGATGACCAGAAAGAGCGAG
GAAACCATCACCCCCTGGAACTTCGAGGAAGTGGTGGACAAGGGCGCTTCCGCCCAGAGCTTCATCGAGC
GGATGACCAACTTCGATAAGAACCTGCCCAACGAGAAGGTGCTGCCCAAGCACAGCCTGCTGTACGAGTA
CTTCACCGTGTATAACGAGCTGACCAAAGTGAAATACGTGACCGAGGGAATGAGAAAGCCCGCCTTCCTG
AGCGGCGAGCAGAAAAAGGCCATCGTGGACCTGCTGTTCAAGACCAACCGGAAAGTGACCGTGAAGCAGC
TGAAAGAGGACTACTTCAAGAAAATCGAGTGCTTCGACTCCGTGGAAATCTCCGGCGTGGAAGATCGGTT
CAACGCCTCCCTGGGCACATACCACGATCTGCTGAAAATTATCAAGGACAAGGACTTCCTGGACAATGAG
GAAAACGAGGACATTCTGGAAGATATCGTGCTGACCCTGACACTGTTTGAGGACAGAGAGATGATCGAGG
AACGGCTGAAAACCTATGCCCACCTGTTCGACGACAAAGTGATGAAGCAGCTGAAGCGGCGGAGATACAC
CGGCTGGGGCAGGCTGAGCCGGAAGCTGATCAACGGCATCCGGGACAAGCAGTCCGGCAAGACAATCCTG
GATTTCCTGAAGTCCGACGGCTTCGCCAACAGAAACTTCATGCAGCTGATCCACGACGACAGCCTGACCT
TTAAAGAGGACATCCAGAAAGCCCAGGTGTCCGGCCAGGGCGATAGCCTGCACGAGCACATTGCCAATCT
GGCCGGCAGCCCCGCCATTAAGAAGGGCATCCTGCAGACAGTGAAGGTGGTGGACGAGCTCGTGAAAGTG
ATGGGCCGGCACAAGCCCGAGAACATCGTGATCGAAATGGCCAGAGAGAACCAGACCACCCAGAAGGGAC
AGAAGAACAGCCGCGAGAGAATGAAGCGGATCGAAGAGGGCATCAAAGAGCTGGGCAGCCAGATCCTGAA
AGAACACCCCGTGGAAAACACCCAGCTGCAGAACGAGAAGCTGTACCTGTACTACCTGCAGAATGGGCGG
GATATGTACGTGGACCAGGAACTGGACATCAACCGGCTGTCCGACTACGATGTGGACCACATCGTGCCTC
AGAGCTTTCTGAAGGACGACTCCATCGACAACAAGGTGCTGACCAGAAGCGACAAGGCCCGGGGCAAGAG
CGACAACGTGCCCTCCGAAGAGGTCGTGAAGAAGATGAAGAACTACTGGCGGCAGCTGCTGAACGCCAAG
CTGATTACCCAGAGAAAGTTCGACAATCTGACCAAGGCCGAGAGAGGCGGCCTGAGCGAACTGGATAAGG
CCGGCTTCATCAAGAGACAGCTGGTGGAAACCCGGCAGATCACAAAGCACGTGGCACAGATCCTGGACTC
CCGGATGAACACTAAGTACGACGAGAATGACAAGCTGATCCGGGAAGTGAAAGTGATCACCCTGAAGTCC
AAGCTGGTGTCCGATTTCCGGAAGGATTTCCAGTTTTACAAAGTGCGCGAGATCAACAACTACCACCACG
CCCACGACGCCTACCTGAACGCCGTCGTGGGAACCGCCCTGATCAAAAAGTACCCTAAGCTGGAAAGCGA
GTTCGTGTACGGCGACTACAAGGTGTACGACGTGCGGAAGATGATCGCCAAGAGCGAGCAGGAAATCGGC
AAGGCTACCGCCAAGTACTTCTTCTACAGCAACATCATGAACTTTTTCAAGACCGAGATTACCCTGGCCA
ACGGCGAGATCCGGAAGCGGCCTCTGATCGAGACAAACGGCGAAACCGGGGAGATCGTGTGGGATAAGGG
CCGGGATTTTGCCACCGTGCGGAAAGTGCTGAGCATGCCCCAAGTGAATATCGTGAAAAAGACCGAGGTG
CAGACAGGCGGCTTCAGCAAAGAGTCTATCCTGCCCAAGAGGAACAGCGATAAGCTGATCGCCAGAAAGA
AGGACTGGGACCCTAAGAAGTACGGCGGCTTCGACAGCCCCACCGTGGCCTATTCTGTGCTGGTGGTGGC
CAAAGTGGAAAAGGGCAAGTCCAAGAAACTGAAGAGTGTGAAAGAGCTGCTGGGGATCACCATCATGGAA
AGAAGCAGCTTCGAGAAGAATCCCATCGACTTTCTGGAAGCCAAGGGCTACAAAGAAGTGAAAAAGGACC
TGATCATCAAGCTGCCTAAGTACTCCCTGTTCGAGCTGGAAAACGGCCGGAAGAGAATGCTGGCCTCTGC
CGGCGAACTGCAGAAGGGAAACGAACTGGCCCTGCCCTCCAAATATGTGAACTTCCTGTACCTGGCCAGC
CACTATGAGAAGCTGAAGGGCTCCCCCGAGGATAATGAGCAGAAACAGCTGTTTGTGGAACAGCACAAGC
ACTACCTGGACGAGATCATCGAGCAGATCAGCGAGTTCTCCAAGAGAGTGATCCTGGCCGACGCTAATCT
GGACAAAGTGCTGTCCGCCTACAACAAGCACCGGGATAAGCCCATCAGAGAGCAGGCCGAGAATATCATC
CACCTGTTTACCCTGACCAATCTGGGAGCCCCTGCCGCCTTCAAGTACTTTGACACCACCATCGACCGGA
AGAGGTACACCAGCACCAAAGAGGTGCTGGACGCCACCCTGATCCACCAGAGCATCACCGGCCTGTACGA
GACACGGATCGACCTGTCTCAGCTGGGAGGCGACAGCGCTGGAGGAGGTGGAAGCGGAGGAGGAGGAAGC
GGAGGAGGAGGTAGCGGACCTAAGAAAAAGAGGAAGGTGGCGGCCGCTGGATCCGGACGGGCTGACGCAT
TGGACGATTTTGATCTGGATATGCTGGGAAGTGACGCCCTCGATGATTTTGACCTTGACATGCTTGGTTC
GGATGCCCTTGATGACTTTGACCTCGACATGCTCGGCAGTGACGCCCTTGATGATTTCGACCTGGACATG
CTGATTAACTGTACGGGCGGCGGGTCCGGAGGAGAGGGCAGAGGAAGTCTCCTAACATGCGGTGACGTGG
AGGAGAATCCTGGCCCATGTACGGCCACCATGGCTTCAAACTTTACTCAGTTCGTGCTCGTGGACAATGG
TGGGACAGGGGATGTGACAGTGGCTCCTTCTAATTTCGCTAATGGGGTGGCAGAGTGGATCAGCTCCAAC
TCACGGAGCCAGGCCTACAAGGTGACATGCAGCGTCAGGCAGTCTAGTGCCCAGAAGAGAAAGTATACCA
TCAAGGTGGAGGTCCCCAAAGTGGCTACCCAGACAGTGGGCGGAGTCGAACTGCCTGTCGCCGCTTGGAG
GTCCTACCTGAACATGGAGCTCACTATCCCAATTTTCGCTACCAATTCTGACTGTGAACTCATCGTGAAG
GCAATGCAGGGGCTCCTCAAAGACGGTAATCCTATCCCTTCCGCCATCGCCGCTAACTCAGGTATCTACA
GCGCTGGAGGAGGTGGAAGCGGAGGAGGAGGAAGCGGAGGAGGAGGTAGCGGACCTAAGAAAAAGAGGAA
GGTGGCGGCCGCTGGATCCCCTTCAGGGCAGATCAGCAACCAGGCCCTGGCTCTGGCCCCTAGCTCCGCT
CCAGTGCTGGCCCAGACTATGGTGCCCTCTAGTGCTATGGTGCCTCTGGCCCAGCCACCTGCTCCAGCCC
CTGTGCTGACCCCAGGACCACCCCAGTCACTGAGCGCTCCAGTGCCCAAGTCTACACAGGCCGGCGAGGG
GACTCTGAGTGAAGCTCTGCTGCACCTGCAGTTCGACGCTGATGAGGACCTGGGAGCTCTGCTGGGGAAC
AGCACCGATCCCGGAGTGTTCACAGATCTGGCCTCCGTGGACAACTCTGAGTTTCAGCAGCTGCTGAATC
AGGGCGTGTCCATGTCTCATAGTACAGCCGAACCAATGCTGATGGAGTACCCCGAAGCCATTACCCGGCT
GGTGACCGGCAGCCAGCGGCCCCCCGACCCCGCTCCAACTCCCCTGGGAACCAGCGGCCTGCCTAATGGG
CTGTCCGGAGATGAAGACTTCTCAAGCATCGCTGATATGGACTTTAGTGCCCTGCTGTCACAGATTTCCT
CTAGTGGGCAGGGAGGAGGTGGAAGCGGCTTCAGCGTGGACACCAGTGCCCTGCTGGACCTGTTCAGCCC
CTCGGTGACCGTGCCCGACATGAGCCTGCCTGACCTTGACAGCAGCCTGGCCAGTATCCAAGAGCTCCTG
TCTCCCCAGGAGCCCCCCAGGCCTCCCGAGGCAGAGAACAGCAGCCCGGATTCAGGGAAGCAGCTGGTGC
ACTACACAGCGCAGCCGCTGTTCCTGCTGGACCCCGGCTCCGTGGACACCGGGAGCAACGACCTGCCGGT
GCTGTTTGAGCTGGGAGAGGGCTCCTACTTCTCCGAAGGGGACGGCTTCGCCGAGGACCCCACCATCTCC
CTGCTGACAGGCTCGGAGCCTCCCAAAGCCAAGGACCCCACTGTCTCCTGTACATGAGAATTCCGCCCCC
CCCCCCTCTCCCTCCCCCCCCCCTAACGTTACTGGCCGAAGCCGCTTGGAATAAGGCCGGTGTGCGTTTG
TCTATATGTTATTTTCCACCATATTGCCGTCTTTTGGCAATGTGAGGGCCCGGAAACCTGGCCCTGTCTT
CTTGACGAGCATTCCTAGGGGTCTTTCCCCTCTCGCCAAAGGAATGCAAGGTCTGTTGAATGTCGTGAAG
GAAGCAGTTCCTCTGGAAGCTTCTTGAAGACAAACAACGTCTGTAGCGACCCTTTGCAGGCAGCGGAACC
CCCCACCTGGCGACAGGTGCCTCTGCGGCCAAAAGCCACGTGTATAAGATACACCTGCAAAGGCGGCACA
ACCCCAGTGCCACGTTGTGAGTTGGATAGTTGTGGAAAGAGTCAAATGGCTCTCCTCAAGCGTATTCAAC
AAGGGGCTGAAGGATGCCCAGAAGGTACCCCATTGTATGGGATCTGATCTGGGGCCTCGGTGCACATGCT
TTACATGTGTTTAGTCGAGGTTAAAAAAACGTCTAGGCCCCCCGAACCACGGGGACGTGGTTTTCCTTTG
AAAAACACGATGATAATATGGCCACAACCATGGCCAAGCCTTTGTCTCAAGAAGAATCCACCCTCATTGA
AAGAGCAACGGCTACAATCAACAGCATCCCCATCTCTGAAGACTACAGCGTCGCCAGCGCAGCTCTCTCT
AGCGACGGCCGCATCTTCACTGGTGTCAATGTATATCATTTTACTGGGGGACCTTGTGCAGAACTCGTGG
TGCTGGGCACTGCTGCTGCTGCGGCAGCTGGCAACCTGACTTGTATCGTCGCGATCGGAAATGAGAACAG
GGGCATCTTGAGCCCCTGCGGACGGTGCCGACAGGTGCTTCTCGATCTGCATCCTGGGATCAAAGCCATA
GTGAAGGACAGTGATGGACAGCCGACGGCAGTTGGGATTCGTGAATTGCTGCCCTCTGGTTATGTGTGGG
AGGGCTGACGACTGTGCCTTCTAGTTGCCAGCCATCTGTTGTTTGCCCCTCCCCCGTGCCTTCCTTGACC
CTGGAAGGTGCCACTCCCACTGTCCTTTCCTAATAAAATGAGGAAATTGCATCGCATTGTCTGAGTAGGT
GTCATTCTATTCTGGGGGGTGGGGTGGGGCAGGACAGCAAGGGGGAGGATTGGGAAGTCAATAGCAGGCA
TGCTGGGGATGCGGTGGGCTCTATGGACTAGTCTCGAGATATCTAGACCCAGCTTTCTTGTACAAAGTGG
TACTAGTTAAAAGTTTTGTTACTTTATAGAAGAAATTTTGAGTTTTTGTTTTTTTTTAATAAATAAATAA
ACATAAATAAATTGTTTGTTGAATTTATTATTAGTATGTAAGTGTAAATATAATAAAACTTAATATCTAT
TCAAATTAATAAATAAACCTCGATATACAGACCGATAAAACACATGCGTCAATTTTACGCATGATTATCT
TTAACGTACGTCACAATATGATTATCTTTCTAGGGTTAATCTAGTATACGCGTATGCGGCCGCTTAATTA
ATCCAGCTTTTGTTCCCTTTAGTGAGGGTTAATTGCGCGCTTGGCGTAATCATGGTCATAGCTGTTTCCT
GTGTGAAATTGTTATCCGCTCACAATTCCACACAACATACGAGCCGGAAGCATAAAGTGTAAAGCCTGGG
GTGCCTAATGAGTGAGCTAACTCACATTAATTGCGTTGCGCTCACTGCCCGCTTTCCAGTCGGGAAACCT
GTCGTGCCAGCTGCATTAATGAATCGGCCAACGCGCGGGGAGAGGCGGTTTGCGTATTGGGCGCTCTTCC
GCTTCCTCGCTCACTGACTCGCTGCGCTCGGTCGTTCGGCTGCGGCGAGCGGTATCAGCTCACTCAAAGG
CGGTAATACGGTTATCCACAGAATCAGGGGATAACGCAGGAAAGAACATGTGAGCAAAAGGCCAGCAAAA
GGCCAGGAACCGTAAAAAGGCCGCGTTGCTGGCGTTTTTCCATAGGCTCCGCCCCCCTGACGAGCATCAC
AAAAATCGACGCTCAAGTCAGAGGTGGCGAAACCCGACAGGACTATAAAGATACCAGGCGTTTCCCCCTG
GAAGCTCCCTCGTGCGCTCTCCTGTTCCGACCCTGCCGCTTACCGGATACCTGTCCGCCTTTCTCCCTTC
GGGAAGCGTGGCGCTTTCTCATAGCTCACGCTGTAGGTATCTCAGTTCGGTGTAGGTCGTTCGCTCCAAG
CTGGGCTGTGTGCACGAACCCCCCGTTCAGCCCGACCGCTGCGCCTTATCCGGTAACTATCGTCTTGAGT
CCAACCCGGTAAGACACGACTTATCGCCACTGGCAGCAGCCACTGGTAACAGGATTAGCAGAGCGAGGTA
TGTAGGCGGTGCTACAGAGTTCTTGAAGTGGTGGCCTAACTACGGCTACACTAGAAGAACAGTATTTGGT
ATCTGCGCTCTGCTGAAGCCAGTTACCTTCGGAAAAAGAGTTGGTAGCTCTTGATCCGGCAAACAAACCA
CCGCTGGTAGCGGTGGTTTTTTTGTTTGCAAGCAGCAGATTACGCGCAGAAAAAAAGGATCTCAAGAAGA
TCCTTTGATCTTTTCTACGGGGTCTGACGCTCAGTGGAACGAAAACTCACGTTAAGGGATTTTGGTCATG
AGATTATCAAAAAGGATCTTCACCTAGATCCTTTTAAATTAAAAATGAAGTTTTAAATCAATCTAAAGTA
TATATGAGTAAACTTGGTCTGACAGTTACCAATGCTTAATCAGTGAGGCACCTATCTCAGCGATCTGTCT
ATTTCGTTCATCCATAGTTGCCTGACTCCCCGTCGTGTAGATAACTACGATACGGGAGGGCTTACCATCT
GGCCCCAGTGCTGCAATGATACCGCGAGACCCACGCTCACCGGCTCCAGATTTATCAGCAATAAACCAGC
CAGCCGGAAGGGCCGAGCGCAGAAGTGGTCCTGCAACTTTATCCGCCTCCATCCAGTCTATTAATTGTTG
CCGGGAAGCTAGAGTAAGTAGTTCGCCAGTTAATAGTTTGCGCAACGTTGTTGCCATTGCTACAGGCATC
GTGGTGTCACGCTCGTCGTTTGGTATGGCTTCATTCAGCTCCGGTTCCCAACGATCAAGGCGAGTTACAT
GATCCCCCATGTTGTGCAAAAAAGCGGTTAGCTCCTTCGGTCCTCCGATCGTTGTCAGAAGTAAGTTGGC
CGCAGTGTTATCACTCATGGTTATGGCAGCACTGCATAATTCTCTTACTGTCATGCCATCCGTAAGATGC
TTTTCTGTGACTGGTGAGTACTCAACCAAGTCATTCTGAGAATAGTGTATGCGGCGACCGAGTTGCTCTT
GCCCGGCGTCAATACGGGATAATACCGCGCCACATAGCAGAACTTTAAAAGTGCTCATCATTGGAAAACG
TTCTTCGGGGCGAAAACTCTCAAGGATCTTACCGCTGTTGAGATCCAGTTCGATGTAACCCACTCGTGCA
CCCAACTGATCTTCAGCATCTTTTACTTTCACCAGCGTTTCTGGGTGAGCAAAAACAGGAAGGCAAAATG
CCGCAAAAAAGGGAATAAGGGCGACACGGAAATGTTGAATACTCATACTCTTCCTTTTTCAATATTATTG
AAGCATTTATCAGGGTTATTGTCTCATGAGCGGATACATATTTGAATGTATTTAGAAAAATAAACAAATA
GGGGTTCCGCGCACATTTCCCCGAAAAGTGCCAC
